Addgene plasmid #12403: pSXneo 270(T2AG3)
Depositing lab: Titia de Lange. Depositing organization: Rockefeller University. Publication: Stringent sequence requirements for the formation of human telomeres. Hanish JP, Yanowitz JL, de Lange T. Proc Natl Acad Sci U S A. 1994 Sep 13. 91(19):8861-5. 10.1073/pnas.91.19.8861 PubMed 8090736.
Backbone
  Vector backbone: pSP73
  Backbone size w/o insert (bp): 2400
  Vector type: Mammalian Expression
  Selectable markers: Neomycin (select with G418)
Growth in bacteria
  Bacterial resistance: Ampicillin, 100 μg/mL
  Growth temperature: 37°C
  Growth strain: Stbl3
  Copy number: High Copy
Gene/Insert
  Gene/Insert name: 270(T2AG3) (alt names: 1.6 kb TTAGGG repeat; 139)
  Insert size (bp): 1600
  Cloning method: Restriction Enzyme; 5′ cloning site Bgl II (not destroyed); 3′ cloning site Sal I (destroyed during cloning)
  Sequencing primers: 5′ Sp6; 3′ T7
Terms and licenses: Academic/Nonprofit Terms; Industry Terms: Not Available to Industry
How to cite: pSXneo 270(T2AG3) was a gift from Titia de Lange (Addgene plasmid # 12403 ; http://n2t.net/addgene:12403 ; RRID:Addgene_12403)
