[The description below was written by a language model from this plasmid's Addgene catalogue record and pLannotate feature annotations shown in this document.]
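Description:
pSXneo 270(T2AG3) is a pSP73-based plasmid catalogued as a mammalian expression vector, although its payload is not a protein-coding gene. It carries a roughly 1.6 kb array of the vertebrate telomeric repeat TTAGGG (nominally 270 copies), cloned between Bgl II and Sal I sites, with the Sal I site destroyed in cloning. In bacteria the plasmid is maintained through a high-copy ColE1/pUC-type origin and an ampicillin resistance gene (β-lactamase with its own promoter). The record lists a recombination-deficient strain for growth, which fits the instability expected of long tandem repeats. Small remnants of rop, bom and lacI in the annotation are backbone leftovers rather than functional elements.

The insert region is flanked by the SP6 and T7 phage promoters of pSP73, which also serve as sequencing primer sites. Next to the repeat array is a mammalian selection cassette in which an HSV thymidine kinase promoter fragment drives the Tn5 neomycin phosphotransferase gene, followed by the HSV TK polyadenylation signal, so that stably transfected cells can be selected with G418. No feature is annotated across the repeat tract itself. In the 5,366 nt long-read record it presumably lies in the largely unannotated stretch between the SP6 promoter and the TK-neo cassette. The second record is only 3,747 nt and leaves much less space between these elements, so it appears to lack most of the repeat array, whether through assembly collapse or actual deletion.

The associated publication concerns the sequence requirements for human telomere formation. This suggests the plasmid is used to introduce telomeric repeats into cultured cells and test whether they can seed new telomeres, though the record does not describe the experimental design.
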