Features (pLannotate 1.2.2; 14 found; start..end, strand, type, name):
      1..19      +  promoter       SP6 promoter: promoter for bacteriophage SP6 RNA polymerase
    911..931     +  misc_feature   MCS (fragment): pUC18/19 multiple cloning site
   1798..1835    +  misc_feature   MCS (fragment): pUC18/19 multiple cloning site
   1978..2106    +  promoter       HSV TK promoter (fragment): herpes simplex virus thymidine kinase promoter
   2111..2914    +  CDS            NeoR/KanR: aminoglycoside phosphotransferase from Tn5; aph(3')-II (or nptII); confers resistance to neomycin, kanamycin, and G418 (Geneticin®)
   2921..2969    +  polyA_signal   HSV TK poly(A) signal: herpes simplex virus thymidine kinase polyadenylation signal (Cole and Stacy, 1985)
   2988..3010    -  misc_feature   MCS (fragment): pUC18/19 multiple cloning site
   3021..3039    -  promoter       T7 promoter: promoter for bacteriophage T7 RNA polymerase
   3061..3114    -  CDS            lacI (fragment): lac repressor; lacI; The lac repressor binds to the lac operator to inhibit transcription in E. coli. This inhibition can be relieved by adding lactose or isopropyl-β-D-thiogalactopyranoside (IPTG).
   3297..3885    -  rep_origin     ori: high-copy-number ColE1/pMB1/pBR322/pUC origin of replication
   4056..4916    -  CDS            AmpR: β-lactamase; bla; confers resistance to ampicillin, carbenicillin, and related antibiotics
   4917..5021    -  promoter       AmpR promoter: bla
   5116..5151    +  CDS            rop (fragment): Rop protein, which maintains plasmids at low copy number; rop
   5253..5304    +  misc_feature   bom (fragment): basis of mobility region from pBR322
>Addgene plasmid #12403 | pSXneo 270(T2AG3) | addgene full sequence | sequence record 498228 | Addgene Long Read Sequencing Result
ATTTAGGTGACACTATAGAACCAGATCTATCGATGCGGCCGCAATTCCGAACCCTAACCCTAACCCTAAC
CCTAACCCTAACCCTAACCCTAACCCTAACCCTAACCCTAACCCTAACCCTAACCCTAACCCTAACCCTA
ACCCTAACCCTAACCCTAACCCTAACCCTAACCCTAACCCTAACCCTAACCCTAACCCTAACCCTAACCC
TAACCCCAACCCCAACCCCAACCCCAACCCTAACCCTAACCCTAACCCCAACCCCAACCCCAACCCCAAC
CCCAACCCCAACCCTAACCCCAACCCCAACCCCAACCCCAACCCCAACCCCAACCCTAACCCTAACCCCA
ACCCCAACCCCAACCCCAACCCTAACCCTAACCCTAACCCCAACCCCAACCCTAACCCTAACCCTAACCC
TAACCCTAACCCTAACCCTAACCCCAACCCTAACCCTAACCCTAACCCTAACCCCAACCCCAACCCCAAC
CCCAACCCCAACCCCAACCCCAACCCCAACCCCAACCCCAACCCCAACCCCAACCCCAACCCTAACCCCA
ACCCTAACCCTAACCCTAACCCTAACCCTAACCCTAACCCTAACCCCAACCCCAACCCCAACCCCAACCC
CAACCCCAACCCCAACCCCAACCCCAACCCTAACCCTAACCCTAACCCTAACCCCAACCCCAACCCTAAC
CCTAACCCTAACCCTAACCCTAACCCTAACCCTAACCCCAACCCCAACCCCAACCCCAACCCCAACCCCA
ACCCCAACCCCAACCCTAACCCTAACCCTAACCCTAACCCTAACCCTAACCCCAACCCTAACCCTAACCC
TAACGCTAACCCTAACCCCAACCCTAACCCCAACCCCAACCCCAACCCCAACCCCAACCGGAATTCCGCG
GAATTCGAGCTCGGTACCCGGCCGCAATTCCGAACCCTAACCCTAACCCTAACCCTAACCCTAACCCTAA
CCCTAACCCTAACCCTAACCCTAACCCTAACCCTAACCCTAACCCTAACCCTAACCCTAACCCTAACCCT
AACCCTAACCCTAACCCTAACCCTAACCCTAACCCTAACCCTAACCCTAACCCCAACCCCAACCCCAACC
CCAACCCTAACCCTAACCCTAACCCCAACCCCAACCCCAACCCCAACCCCAACCCCAACCCTAACCCCAA
CCCCAACCCCAACCCCAACCCCAACCCCAACCCTAACCCTAACCCCAACCCCAACCCCAACCCCAACCCT
AACCCTAACCCTAACCCCAACCCCAACCCTAACCCTAACCCTAACCCTAACCCTAACCCTAACCCTAACC
CCAACCCTAACCCTAACCCTAACCCTAACCCCAACCCCAACCCCAACCCCAACCCCAACCCCAACCCCAA
CCCCAACCCCAACCCCAACCCCAACCCCAACCCCAACCCTAACCCCAACCCTAACCCTAACCCTAACCCT
AACCCTAACCCTAACCCTAACCCCAACCCCAACCCCAACCCCAACCCCAACCCCAACCCCAACCCCAACC
CCAACCCTAACCCTAACCCTAACCCTAACCCCAACCCCAACCCTAACCCTAACCCTAACCCTAACCCTAA
CCCTAACCCTAACCCCAACCCCAACCCCAACCCCAACCCCAACCCCAACCCCAACCCCAACCCTAACCCT
AACCCTAACCCTAACCCTAACCCTAACCCCAACCCTAACCCTAACCCTAACGCTAACCCTAACCCCAACC
CTAACCCCAACCCCAACCCCAACCCCAACCCCAACCGGAATTCCGCGGAATTCGAGCTCGGTACCCGGGG
ATCCTCTAGAGTCGAGCAGTGTGGTTTTCAAGAGGAAGCAAAAAGCCTCTCCACCCAGGCCTGGAATGTT
TCCACCCAATGTCGAGCAGTGTGGTTTTGCAAGAGGAAGCAAAAAGCCTCTCCACCCAGGCCTGGAATGT
TTCCACCCAATGTCGAGCAAACCCCGCCCAGCGTCTTGTCATTGGCGAATTCGAACACGCAGATGCAGTC
GGGGCGGCGCGGTCCCAGGTCCACTTCGCATATTAAGGTGACGCGTGTGGCCTCGAACACCGAGCGACCC
TGCAGCCAATATGGGATCGGCCATTGAACAAGATGGATTGCACGCAGGTTCTCCGGCCGCTTGGGTGGAG
AGGCTATTCGGCTATGACTGGGCACAACAGACAATCGGCTGCTCTGATGCCGCCGTGTTCCGGCTGTCAG
CGCAGGGGCGCCCGGTTCTTTTTGTCAAGACCGACCTGTCCGGTGCCCTGAATGAACTGCAGGACGAGGC
AGCGCGGCTATCGTGGCTGGCCACGACGGGCGTTCCTTGCGCAGCTGTGCTCGACGTTGTCACTGAAGCG
GGAAGGGACTGGCTGCTATTGGGCGAAGTGCCGGGGCAGGATCTCCTGTCATCTCACCTTGCTCCTGCCG
AGAAAGTATCCATCATGGCTGATGCAATGCGGCGGCTGCATACGCTTGATCCGGCTACCTGCCCATTCGA
CCACCAAGCGAAACATCGCATCGAGCGAGCACGTACTCGGATGGAAGCCGGTCTTGTCGATCAGGATGAT
CTGGACGAAGAGCATCAGGGGCTCGCGCCAGCCGAACTGTTCGCCAGGCTCAAGGCGCGCATGCCCGACG
GCGATGATCTCGTCGTGACCCATGGCGATGCCTGCTTGCCGAATATCATGGTGGAAAATGGCCGCTTTTC
TGGATTCATCGACTGTGGCCGGCTGGGTGTGGCGGACCGCTATCAGGACATAGCGTTGGCTACCCGTGAT
ATTGCTGAAGAGCTTGGCGGCGAATGGGCTGACCGCTTCCTCGTGCTTTACGGTATCGCCGCTCCCGATT
CGCAGCGCATCGCCTTCTATCGCCTTCTTGACGAGTTCTTCTGAGGGGATCGGCAATAAAAAGACAGAAT
AAAACGCACGGGTGTTGGGTCGTTTGTTCGGATCCGTCGAGCAGCTGAAGCTTGCATGCCTGCAGGTCGA
GGCCGGTCTCCCTATAGTGAGTCGTATTAATTTCGATAAGCCAGGTTAACCTGCATTAATGAATCGGCCA
ACGCGCGGGGAGAGGCGGTTTGCGTATTGGGCGCTCTTCCGCTTCCTCGCTCACTGACTCGCTGCGCTCG
GTCGTTCGGCTGCGGCGAGCGGTATCAGCTCACTCAAAGGCGGTAATACGGTTATCCACAGAATCAGGGG
ATAACGCAGGAAAGAACATGTGAGCAAAAGGCCAGCAAAAGGCCAGGAACCGTAAAAAGGCCGCGTTGCT
GGCGTTTTTCCATAGGCTCCGCCCCCCTGACGAGCATCACAAAAATCGACGCTCAAGTCAGAGGTGGCGA
AACCCGACAGGACTATAAAGATACCAGGCGTTTCCCCCTGGAAGCTCCCTCGTGCGCTCTCCTGTTCCGA
CCCTGCCGCTTACCGGATACCTGTCCGCCTTTCTCCCTTCGGGAAGCGTGGCGCTTTCTCATAGCTCACG
CTGTAGGTATCTCAGTTCGGTGTAGGTCGTTCGCTCCAAGCTGGGCTGTGTGCACGAACCCCCCGTTCAG
CCCGACCGCTGCGCCTTATCCGGTAACTATCGTCTTGAGTCCAACCCGGTAAGACACGACTTATCGCCAC
TGGCAGCAGCCACTGGTAACAGGATTAGCAGAGCGAGGTATGTAGGCGGTGCTACAGAGTTCTTGAAGTG
GTGGCCTAACTACGGCTACACTAGAAGAACAGTATTTGGTATCTGCGCTCTGCTGAAGCCAGTTACCTTC
GGAAAAAGAGTTGGTAGCTCTTGATCCGGCAAACAAACCACCGCTGGTAGCGGTGGTTTTTTTGTTTGCA
AGCAGCAGATTACGCGCAGAAAAAAAGGATCTCAAGAAGATCCTTTGATCTTTTCTACGGGGTCTGACGC
TCAGTGGAACGAAAACTCACGTTAAGGGATTTTGGTCATGAGATTATCAAAAAGGATCTTCACCTAGATC
CTTTTAAATTAAAAATGAAGTTTTAAATCAATCTAAAGTATATATGAGTAAACTTGGTCTGACAGTTACC
AATGCTTAATCAGTGAGGCACCTATCTCAGCGATCTGTCTATTTCGTTCATCCATAGTTGCCTGACTCCC
CGTCGTGTAGATAACTACGATACGGGAGGGCTTACCATCTGGCCCCAGTGCTGCAATGATACCGCGAGAC
CCACGCTCACCGGCTCCAGATTTATCAGCAATAAACCAGCCAGCCGGAAGGGCCGAGCGCAGAAGTGGTC
CTGCAACTTTATCCGCCTCCATCCAGTCTATTAATTGTTGCCGGGAAGCTAGAGTAAGTAGTTCGCCAGT
TAATAGTTTGCGCAACGTTGTTGCCATTGCTACAGGCATCGTGGTGTCACGCTCGTCGTTTGGTATGGCT
TCATTCAGCTCCGGTTCCCAACGATCAAGGCGAGTTACATGATCCCCCATGTTGTGCAAAAAAGCGGTTA
GCTCCTTCGGTCCTCCGATCGTTGTCAGAAGTAAGTTGGCCGCAGTGTTATCACTCATGGTTATGGCAGC
ACTGCATAATTCTCTTACTGTCATGCCATCCGTAAGATGCTTTTCTGTGACTGGTGAGTACTCAACCAAG
TCATTCTGAGAATAGTGTATGCGGCGACCGAGTTGCTCTTGCCCGGCGTCAATACGGGATAATACCGCGC
CACATAGCAGAACTTTAAAAGTGCTCATCATTGGAAAACGTTCTTCGGGGCGAAAACTCTCAAGGATCTT
ACCGCTGTTGAGATCCAGTTCGATGTAACCCACTCGTGCACCCAACTGATCTTCAGCATCTTTTACTTTC
ACCAGCGTTTCTGGGTGAGCAAAAACAGGAAGGCAAAATGCCGCAAAAAAGGGAATAAGGGCGACACGGA
AATGTTGAATACTCATACTCTTCCTTTTTCAATATTATTGAAGCATTTATCAGGGTTATTGTCTCATGAG
CGGATACATATTTGAATGTATTTAGAAAAATAAACAAATAGGGGTTCCGCGCACATTTCCCCGAAAAGTG
CCACCTGACGTCTAAGAAACCATTATTATCATGACATTAACCTATAAAAATAGGCGTATCACGAGGCCCT
TTCGTCTCGCGCGTTTCGGTGATGACGGTGAAAACCTCTGACACATGCAGCTCCCGGAGACGGTCACAGC
TTGTCTGTAAGCGGATGCCGGGAGCAGACAAGCCCGTCAGGGCGCGTCAGCGGGTGTTGGCGGGTGTCGG
GGCTGGCTTAACTATGCGGCATCAGAGCAGATTGTACTGAGAGTGCACCATATGGACATATTGTCGTTAG
AACGCGGCTACAATTAATACATAACCTTATGTATCATACACATACG
