Features (pLannotate 1.2.2; 13 found; start..end, strand, type, name):
      1..19      +  promoter       T7 promoter: promoter for bacteriophage T7 RNA polymerase
     30..52      +  misc_feature   MCS (fragment): pUC18/19 multiple cloning site
     71..119     -  polyA_signal   HSV TK poly(A) signal: herpes simplex virus thymidine kinase polyadenylation signal (Cole and Stacy, 1985)
    126..929     -  CDS            NeoR/KanR: aminoglycoside phosphotransferase from Tn5; aph(3')-II (or nptII); confers resistance to neomycin, kanamycin, and G418 (Geneticin®)
    934..1062    -  promoter       HSV TK promoter (fragment): herpes simplex virus thymidine kinase promoter
   1205..1242    -  misc_feature   MCS (fragment): pUC18/19 multiple cloning site
   1402..1420    -  promoter       SP6 promoter: promoter for bacteriophage SP6 RNA polymerase
   1483..1534    -  misc_feature   bom (fragment): basis of mobility region from pBR322
   1636..1671    -  CDS            rop (fragment): Rop protein, which maintains plasmids at low copy number; rop
   1766..1870    +  promoter       AmpR promoter: bla
   1871..2731    +  CDS            AmpR: β-lactamase; bla; confers resistance to ampicillin, carbenicillin, and related antibiotics
   2902..3490    +  rep_origin     ori: high-copy-number ColE1/pMB1/pBR322/pUC origin of replication
   3673..3726    +  CDS            lacI (fragment): lac repressor; lacI; The lac repressor binds to the lac operator to inhibit transcription in E. coli. This inhibition can be relieved by adding lactose or isopropyl-β-D-thiogalactopyranoside (IPTG).
>Addgene plasmid #12403 | pSXneo 270(T2AG3) Sequencing Result | analyzer sequence | sequence record 313738
TAATACGACTCACTATAGGGAGACCGGCCTCGACCTGCAGGCATGCAAGCTTCAGCTGCTCGACGGATCC
GAACAAACGACCCAACACCCGTGCGTTTTATTCTGTCTTTTTATTGCCGATCCCCTCAGAAGAACTCGTC
AAGAAGGCGATAGAAGGCGATGCGCTGCGAATCGGGAGCGGCGATACCGTAAAGCACGAGGAAGCGGTCA
GCCCATTCGCCGCCAAGCTCTTCAGCAATATCACGGGTAGCCAACGCTATGTCCTGATAGCGGTCCGCCA
CACCCAGCCGGCCACAGTCGATGAATCCAGAAAAGCGGCCATTTTCCACCATGATATTCGGCAAGCAGGC
ATCGCCATGGGTCACGACGAGATCATCGCCGTCGGGCATGCGCGCCTTGAGCCTGGCGAACAGTTCGGCT
GGCGCGAGCCCCTGATGCTCTTCGTCCAGATCATCCTGATCGACAAGACCGGCTTCCATCCGAGTACGTG
CTCGCTCGATGCGATGTTTCGCTTGGTGGTCGAATGGGCAGGTAGCCGGATCAAGCGTATGCAGCCGCCG
CATTGCATCAGCCATGATGGATACTTTCTCGGCAGGAGCAAGGTGAGATGACAGGAGATCCTGCCCCGGC
ACTTCGCCCAATAGCAGCCAGTCCCTTCCCGCTTCAGTGACAACGTCGAGCACAGCTGCGCAAGGAACGC
CCGTCGTGGCCAGCCACGATAGCCGCGCTGCCTCGTCCTGCAGTTCATTCAGGGCACCGGACAGGTCGGT
CTTGACAAAAAGAACCGGGCGCCCCTGCGCTGACAGCCGGAACACGGCGGCATCAGAGCAGCCGATTGTC
TGTTGTGCCCAGTCATAGCCGAATAGCCTCTCCACCCAAGCGGCCGGAGAACCTGCGTGCAATCCATCTT
GTTCAATGGCCGATCCCATATTGGCTGCAGGGTCGCTCGGTGTTCGAGGCCACACGCGTCACCTTAATAT
GCGAAGTGGACCTGGGACCGCGCCGCCCCGACTGCATCTGCGTGTTCGAATTCGCCAATGACAAGACGCT
GGGCGGGGTTTGCTCGACATTGGGTGGAAACATTCCAGGCCTGGGTGGAGAGGCTTTTTGCTTCCTCTTG
CAAAACCACACTGCTCGACATTGGGTGGAAACATTCCAGGCCTGGGTGGAGAGGCTTTTTGCTTCCTCTT
GAAAACCACACTGCTCGACTCTAGAGGATCCCCGGGTACCGAGCTCGAATTCCGCGGAATTCCGGTTGGG
GTTGGGGTTGGGGTTGGGGTTGGGGTTAGGGTTGGGGTTAGGGTTAGGGTTAGGGTTAGGGTTAGGGTTA
GGGTTAGGGTTAGGGTTAGGGTTAGGGTTAGGGTTAGGGTTCGGAATTGCGGCCGCATCGATAGATCTGG
TTCTATAGTGTCACCTAAATCGTATGTGTATGATACATAAGGTTATGTATTAATTGTAGCCGCGTTCTAA
CGACAATATGTCCATATGGTGCACTCTCAGTACAATCTGCTCTGATGCCGCATAGTTAAGCCAGCCCCGA
CACCCGCCAACACCCGCTGACGCGCCCTGACGGGCTTGTCTGCTCCCGGCATCCGCTTACAGACAAGCTG
TGACCGTCTCCGGGAGCTGCATGTGTCAGAGGTTTTCACCGTCATCACCGAAACGCGCGAGACGAAAGGG
CCTCGTGATACGCCTATTTTTATAGGTTAATGTCATGATAATAATGGTTTCTTAGACGTCAGGTGGCACT
TTTCGGGGAAATGTGCGCGGAACCCCTATTTGTTTATTTTTCTAAATACATTCAAATATGTATCCGCTCA
TGAGACAATAACCCTGATAAATGCTTCAATAATATTGAAAAAGGAAGAGTATGAGTATTCAACATTTCCG
TGTCGCCCTTATTCCCTTTTTTGCGGCATTTTGCCTTCCTGTTTTTGCTCACCCAGAAACGCTGGTGAAA
GTAAAAGATGCTGAAGATCAGTTGGGTGCACGAGTGGGTTACATCGAACTGGATCTCAACAGCGGTAAGA
TCCTTGAGAGTTTTCGCCCCGAAGAACGTTTTCCAATGATGAGCACTTTTAAAGTTCTGCTATGTGGCGC
GGTATTATCCCGTATTGACGCCGGGCAAGAGCAACTCGGTCGCCGCATACACTATTCTCAGAATGACTTG
GTTGAGTACTCACCAGTCACAGAAAAGCATCTTACGGATGGCATGACAGTAAGAGAATTATGCAGTGCTG
CCATAACCATGAGTGATAACACTGCGGCCAACTTACTTCTGACAACGATCGGAGGACCGAAGGAGCTAAC
CGCTTTTTTGCACAACATGGGGGATCATGTAACTCGCCTTGATCGTTGGGAACCGGAGCTGAATGAAGCC
ATACCAAACGACGAGCGTGACACCACGATGCCTGTAGCAATGGCAACAACGTTGCGCAAACTATTAACTG
GCGAACTACTTACTCTAGCTTCCCGGCAACAATTAATAGACTGGATGGAGGCGGATAAAGTTGCAGGACC
ACTTCTGCGCTCGGCCCTTCCGGCTGGCTGGTTTATTGCTGATAAATCTGGAGCCGGTGAGCGTGGGTCT
CGCGGTATCATTGCAGCACTGGGGCCAGATGGTAAGCCCTCCCGTATCGTAGTTATCTACACGACGGGGA
GTCAGGCAACTATGGATGAACGAAATAGACAGATCGCTGAGATAGGTGCCTCACTGATTAAGCATTGGTA
ACTGTCAGACCAAGTTTACTCATATATACTTTAGATTGATTTAAAACTTCATTTTTAATTTAAAAGGATC
TAGGTGAAGATCCTTTTTGATAATCTCATGACCAAAATCCCTTAACGTGAGTTTTCGTTCCACTGAGCGT
CAGACCCCGTAGAAAAGATCAAAGGATCTTCTTGAGATCCTTTTTTTCTGCGCGTAATCTGCTGCTTGCA
AACAAAAAAACCACCGCTACCAGCGGTGGTTTGTTTGCCGGATCAAGAGCTACCAACTCTTTTTCCGAAG
GTAACTGGCTTCAGCAGAGCGCAGATACCAAATACTGTTCTTCTAGTGTAGCCGTAGTTAGGCCACCACT
TCAAGAACTCTGTAGCACCGCCTACATACCTCGCTCTGCTAATCCTGTTACCAGTGGCTGCTGCCAGTGG
CGATAAGTCGTGTCTTACCGGGTTGGACTCAAGACGATAGTTACCGGATAAGGCGCAGCGGTCGGGCTGA
ACGGGGGGTTCGTGCACACAGCCCAGCTTGGAGCGAACGACCTACACCGAACTGAGATACCTACAGCGTG
AGCTATGAGAAAGCGCCACGCTTCCCGAAGGGAGAAAGGCGGACAGGTATCCGGTAAGCGGCAGGGTCGG
AACAGGAGAGCGCACGAGGGAGCTTCCAGGGGGAAACGCCTGGTATCTTTATAGTCCTGTCGGGTTTCGC
CACCTCTGACTTGAGCGTCGATTTTTGTGATGCTCGTCAGGGGGGCGGAGCCTATGGAAAAACGCCAGCA
ACGCGGCCTTTTTACGGTTCCTGGCCTTTTGCTGGCCTTTTGCTCACATGTTCTTTCCTGCGTTATCCCC
TGATTCTGTGGATAACCGTATTACCGCCTTTGAGTGAGCTGATACCGCTCGCCGCAGCCGAACGACCGAG
CGCAGCGAGTCAGTGAGCGAGGAAGCGGAAGAGCGCCCAATACGCAAACCGCCTCTCCCCGCGCGTTGGC
CGATTCATTAATGCAGGTTAACCTGGCTTATCGAAAT
